Addgene plasmid #162650: pUE1-TSP-ORF68
Purpose: Expresses ORF68 in mammalian cells with an N-terminal TwinStrep tag and HRV 3C protease cleavage site
Depositing lab: Britt Glaunsinger. Depositing organization: University of California, Berkeley. Publication: A pentameric protein ring with novel architecture is required for herpesviral packaging. Didychuk AL, Gates SN, Gardner MR, Strong LM, Martin A, Glaunsinger BA. Elife. 2021 Feb 8;10. pii: 62261. doi: 10.7554/eLife.62261. PubMed 33554858.
Backbone
  Vector backbone: pHEK293 Ultra Expression Vector I
  Backbone manufacturer: Takara
  Backbone size w/o insert (bp): 4632
  Total vector size (bp): 6033
  Vector type: Mammalian Expression
Growth in bacteria
  Bacterial resistance: Ampicillin, 100 μg/mL
  Growth temperature: 37°C
  Growth strain: DH5alpha
  Copy number: High Copy
Gene/Insert
  Gene/Insert name: ORF68
  Species: KSHV (HHV-8)
  Insert size (bp): 1401
  Promoter: CMV
  Tag / fusion protein: N-terminal 2xStrep-Tag II and HRV 3C site (N terminal on backbone)
  Cloning method: Unknown
  Sequencing primers: 5′ CGCAAATGGGCGGTAGGCGTG; 3′ GTCAAGAAGACAGGGCCAGGTTTC
Terms and licenses: Academic/Nonprofit Terms; Industry Terms: Not Available to Industry
How to cite: pUE1-TSP-ORF68 was a gift from Britt Glaunsinger (Addgene plasmid # 162650 ; http://n2t.net/addgene:162650 ; RRID:Addgene_162650)
