[The description below was written by a language model from this plasmid's Addgene catalogue record and pLannotate feature annotations shown in this document.]
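Description:
pUE1-TSP-ORF68 is a 6,033 bp mammalian expression plasmid built on Takara's pHEK293 Ultra Expression Vector I backbone, designed for high-level transient production of the KSHV (HHV-8) ORF68 protein in mammalian cells. It is propagated in E. coli as a high-copy plasmid through a ColE1/pUC-type origin and selected with ampicillin via the β-lactamase gene. Short annotated fragments of lacZα, lacI, rop and bom, along with the lac promoter and operator, appear to be cloning-vector remnants rather than functional parts. No mammalian selection marker is annotated.

The expression cassette is driven by the human CMV immediate early enhancer and promoter, followed by a truncated fragment of the HIV-1 5' LTR. The 1,401 bp ORF68 coding sequence is fused at its N-terminus to a Twin-Strep-tag (two Strep-Tag II units joined by a linker) and an HRV 3C protease site. This allows affinity capture on Strep-Tactin resin and subsequent removal of the tag by cleavage; the 3C site is recorded in the catalogue fields but not separately annotated in the feature table. Downstream of ORF68, an EMCV IRES directs translation of HIV-1 Tat from the same transcript, which ends at an HSV TK polyadenylation signal. The LTR fragment lies in the transcript leader and probably supplies the Tat-responsive TAR element, so co-expressed Tat would feed back to boost expression of the bicistronic message, although the record does not explicitly state this mechanism.

ORF68 is the KSHV homologue of herpesvirus UL32, implicated in cleavage and packaging of viral genomic DNA. The associated publication describes it as a pentameric ring required for packaging, which suggests that this construct was used to produce purified protein for structural and biochemical study.
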