Features (pLannotate 1.2.2; 19 found; start..end, strand, type, name):
     60..363     +  enhancer       CMV enhancer: human cytomegalovirus immediate early enhancer
    364..567     +  promoter       CMV promoter: human cytomegalovirus (CMV) immediate early promoter
    650..799     +  LTR            5' LTR (truncated) (fragment): truncated 5' long terminal repeat (LTR) from HIV-1
    835..899     +  CDS            Twin-Strep-tag (fragment): two Strep-Tag®II moieties connected by a linker for enhanced binding to Strep-Tactin®, an engineered form of streptavidin (Schmidt et al., 2013)
    934..2334    +  CDS            ORF68: UL32_HHV8P - Protein inferred from homology: Swiss-Prot protein existence level 3. Plays a role in efficient localization of neo-synthesized capsids to nuclear replication compartments, thereby controlling cleavage and packaging of virus genomic DNA. From Human herpesvirus 8 type P (isolate GK18) (HHV-8) (Kaposi's sarcoma-associated herpesvirus).
   2338..2360    +  misc_feature   MCS (fragment): pUC18/19 multiple cloning site
   2362..2934    +  misc_feature   IRES: internal ribosome entry site (IRES) of the encephalomyocarditis virus (EMCV)
   2942..3199    +  CDS            tat: TAT_HV1H2 - Experimental evidence at protein level: Swiss-Prot protein existence level 1. Extracellular circulating Tat can be endocytosed by surrounding uninfected cells via the binding to several surface receptors such as CD26, CXCR4, heparan sulfate proteoglycans (HSPG) or LDLR. Neurons are rarely infected, but they internalize Tat via their LDLR. Through its interaction with nuclear HATs, Tat is potentially able to control the acetylation-dependent cellular gene expression. Modulates the expression of many cellular genes involved in cell survival, proliferation or in coding for cytokines o
   3260..3307    +  polyA_signal   HSV TK poly(A) signal: herpes simplex virus thymidine kinase polyadenylation signal (Cole and Stacy, 1985)
   3393..3547    +  CDS            lacZα (fragment): LacZα fragment of β-galactosidase; lacZ fragment
   3553..3652    -  misc_feature   bom (fragment): basis of mobility region from pBR322
   3754..3789    -  CDS            rop (fragment): Rop protein, which maintains plasmids at low copy number; rop
   3884..3988    +  promoter       AmpR promoter: bla
   3989..4849    +  CDS            AmpR: β-lactamase; bla; confers resistance to ampicillin, carbenicillin, and related antibiotics
   5020..5608    +  rep_origin     ori: high-copy-number ColE1/pMB1/pBR322/pUC origin of replication
   5791..5883    +  CDS            lacI (fragment): lac repressor; lacI; The lac repressor binds to the lac operator to inhibit transcription in E. coli. This inhibition can be relieved by adding lactose or isopropyl-β-D-thiogalactopyranoside (IPTG).
   5896..5917    +  protein_bind   CAP binding site: CAP binding activates transcription in the presence of cAMP. E. coli catabolite activator protein
   5932..5962    +  promoter       lac promoter: promoter for the E. coli lac operon
   5970..5986    +  protein_bind   lac operator: The lac repressor binds to the lac operator to inhibit transcription in E. coli. This inhibition can be relieved by adding lactose or isopropyl-β-D-thiogalactopyranoside (IPTG). lac repressor encoded by lacI
>Addgene plasmid #162650 | pUE1-TSP-ORF68 | addgene full sequence | sequence record 320672 | Addgene NGS Result
GAATTCTAATAGTAATCAATTACGGGGTCATTAGTTCATAGCCCATATATGGAGTTCCGCGTTACATAAC
TTACGGTAAATGGCCCGCCTGGCTGACCGCCCAACGACCCCCGCCCATTGACGTCAATAATGACGTATGT
TCCCATAGTAACGCCAATAGGGACTTTCCATTGACGTCAATGGGTGGAGTATTTACGGTAAACTGCCCAC
TTGGCAGTACATCAAGTGTATCATATGCCAAGTACGCCCCCTATTGACGTCAATGACGGTAAATGGCCCG
CCTGGCATTATGCCCAGTACATGACCTTATGGGACTTTCCTACTTGGCAGTACATCTACGTATTAGTCAT
CGCTATTACCATGGTGATGCGGTTTTGGCAGTACATCAATGGGCGTGGATAGCGGTTTGACTCACGGGGA
TTTCCAAGTCTCCACCCCATTGACGTCAATGGGAGTTTGTTTTGGCACCAAAATCAACGGGACTTTCCAA
AATGTCGTAACAACTCCGCCCCATTGACGCAAATGGGCGGTAGGCGTGTACGGTGGGAGGTCTATATAAG
CAGAGCTGGTTTAGTGAACCGAATTCGTACTTCAAGAACTGCTGATATCGAGCTTGCTACAAGGGACTTT
CCGCTGGGGACTTTCCAGGGAGGCGTGGCCTGGGCGGGACTGGGGAGTGGCGAGCCCTCAGATCCTGCAT
ATAAGCAGCTGCTTTTTGCCTGTACTGGGTCTCTCTGGTTAGACCAGATCTGAGCCTGGGAGCTCTCTGG
CTAACTAGGGAACCCACTGCTTAAGCCTCCCCGGGCTCGAATGAGTGCGTGGAGTCATCCTCAATTCGAG
AAAGGTGGAGGTTCTGGCGGTGGATCGGGAGGTTCAGCGTGGAGCCACCCGCAGTTCGAAAAATCCGGAC
TGGAAGTTCTGTTCCAGGGGCCCATGTTTGTTCCCTGGCAACTCGGTACAATTACCCGTCACCGAGATGA
GCTCCAAAAACTACTGGCAGCCTCCCTGCTCCCGGAGCACCCGGAGGAGAGCCTCGGTAACCCCATAATG
ACACAGATTCACCAGTCGCTCCAACCATCTTCCCCCTGCAGGGTCTGTCAGCTCCTATTTTCTCTGGTCC
GCGATTCGTCCACCCCCATGGGTTTCTTCGAGGACTATGCCTGCCTCTGCTTCTTCTGTCTATACGCCCC
ACACTGCTGGACCTCGACCATGGCGGCAGCGGCAGACCTGTGCGAGATCATGCATCTGCACTTTCCAGAA
GAGGAGGCGACATACGGGCTATTCGGACCGGGTCGCCTTATGGGTATCGACTTGCAGCTGCACTTCTTTG
TTCAAAAGTGCTTTAAGACCACCGCCGCCGAAAAAATACTGGGAATATCCAACCTGCAATTTTTAAAATC
AGAATTCATCCGGGGCATGCTCACAGGCACCATCACCTGCAACTTCTGCTTCAAAACGTCCTGGCCCAGG
ACAGACAAGGAGGAGGCCACCGGCCCCACCCCATGCTGCCAGATTACAGACACCACCACCGCACCCGCGA
GCGGCATACCGGAACTAGCCCGGGCCACATTCTGCGGCGCAAGTCGCCCCACAAAGCCCAGCCTACTTCC
CGCGCTAATAGATATCTGGTCCACGAGCTCAGAGCTCCTTGACGAGCCGCGCCCTCGACTGATCGCAAGC
GACATGAGTGAACTCAAATCCGTGGTCGCATCCCACGATCCGTTCTTCTCTCCCCCGCTTCAGGCAGACA
CCTCCCAGGGTCCATGTCTAATGCACCCAACCCTGGGGCTACGATACAAAAACGGGACTGCATCCGTCTG
CCTCCTCTGCGAGTGCCTTGCGGCACACCCAGAGGCACCCAAGGCGCTGCAGACCCTTCAGTGCGAGGTA
ATGGGCCATATAGAAAACAACGTAAAGCTGGTAGACAGAATTGCCTTTGTGTTGGACAACCCATTCGCCA
TGCCATATGTCTCAGATCCGCTACTTAGAGAGCTGATCCGGGGCTGTACCCCACAGGAAATTCACAAGCA
CCTGTTCTGCGACCCGCTGTGCGCCCTCAATGCTAAGGTGGTGTCAGAGGACGTACTATTCCGCCTGCCC
AGGGAGCAGGAGTATAAAAAGCTCAGGGCATCCGCGGCCGCCGGACAGCTCCTCGATGCCAACACCCTGT
TCGACTGCGAGGTCGTGCAGACTTTGGTCTTTCTCTTTAAGGGTCTCCAAAACGCCAGGGTGGGGAAAAC
CACCTCACTAGACATTATTCGGGAGCTAACCGCACAACTAAAAAGACACCGCCTAGACCTGGCCCACCCC
TCACAGACGTCACACTTGTACGCTTGATCGACCTGCAGGCATGCAAGCTTGCCCCTCTCCCTCCCCCCCC
CCTAACGTTACTGGCCGAAGCCGCTTGGAATAAGGCCGGTGTGCGTTTGTCTATATGTTATTTTCCACCA
TATTGCCGTCTTTTGGCAATGTGAGGGCCCGGAAACCTGGCCCTGTCTTCTTGACGAGCATTCCTAGGGG
TCTTTCCCCTCTCGCCAAAGGAATGCAAGGTCTGTTGAATGTCGTGAAGGAAGCAGTTCCTCTGGAAGCT
TCTTGAAGACAAACAACGTCTGTAGCGACCCTTTGCAGGCAGCGGAACCCCCCACCTGGCGACAGGTGCC
TCTGCGGCCAAAAGCCACGTGTATAAGATACACCTGCAAAGGCGGCACAACCCCAGTGCCACGTTGTGAG
TTGGATAGTTGTGGAAAGAGTCAAATGGCTCACCTCAAGCGTATTCAACAAGGGGCTGAAGGATGCCCAG
AAGGTACCCCATTGTATGGGATCTGATCTGGGGCCTCGGTGCACATGCTTTACATGTGTTTAGTCGAGGT
TAAAAAACGTCTAGGCCCCCCGAACCACGGGGACGTGGTTTTCCTTTGAAAAACACGATGATAATGCCAC
CATGGAGCCAGTAGATCCTAGACTAGAGCCCTGGAAGCATCCAGGAAGTCAGCCTAAAACTGCTTGTACC
AATTGCTATTGTAAAAAGTGTTGCTTTCATTGCCAAGTTTGTTTCATAACAAAAGCCTTAGGCATCTCCT
ATGGCAGGAAGAAGCGGAGACAGCGACGAAGAGCTCATCAGAACAGTCAGACTCATCAAGCTTCTCTATC
AAAGCAACCCACCTCCCAACCCCGAGGGGACCCGACAGGCCCGAAGGAATAGGGGGGAGGCTAACTGAAA
CACGGAAGGAGACAATACCGGAAGGAACCCGCGCTATGACGGCAATAAAAAGACAGAATAAAACGCACGG
TGTTGGGTCGTTTGTTCATAAACGCGGGGTTCGGTCCCAGGGCTGGCACTCTGTCGATACCCCACCGAGA
CCCCATTGGGGAGCTTGATATCGATAGCTTGGCACTGGCCGTCGTTTTACAACGTCGTGACTGGGAAAAC
CCTGGCGTTACCCAACTTAATCGCCTTGCAGCACATCCCCCTTTCGCCAGCTGGCGTAATAGCGAAGAGG
CCCGCACCGATCGCCCTTCCCAACAGTTGCGCAGCCTGAATGGCGAATGGCGCCTGATGCGGTATTTTCT
CCTTACGCATCTGTGCGGTATTTCACACCGCATATGGTGCACTCTCAGTACAATCTGCTCTGATGCCGCA
TAGTTAAGCCAGCCCCGACACCCGCCAACACCCGCTGACGCGCCCTGACGGGCTTGTCTGCTCCCGGCAT
CCGCTTACAGACAAGCTGTGACCGTCTCCGGGAGCTGCATGTGTCAGAGGTTTTCACCGTCATCACCGAA
ACGCGCGAGACGAAAGGGCCTCGTGATACGCCTATTTTTATAGGTTAATGTCATGATAATAATGGTTTCT
TAGACGTCAGGTGGCACTTTTCGGGGAAATGTGCGCGGAACCCCTATTTGTTTATTTTTCTAAATACATT
CAAATATGTATCCGCTCATGAGACAATAACCCTGATAAATGCTTCAATAATATTGAAAAAGGAAGAGTAT
GAGTATTCAACATTTCCGTGTCGCCCTTATTCCCTTTTTTGCGGCATTTTGCCTTCCTGTTTTTGCTCAC
CCAGAAACGCTGGTGAAAGTAAAAGATGCTGAAGATCAGTTGGGTGCACGAGTGGGTTACATCGAACTGG
ATCTCAACAGCGGTAAGATCCTTGAGAGTTTTCGCCCCGAAGAACGTTTTCCAATGATGAGCACTTTTAA
AGTTCTGCTATGTGGCGCGGTATTATCCCGTATTGACGCCGGGCAAGAGCAACTCGGTCGCCGCATACAC
TATTCTCAGAATGACTTGGTTGAGTACTCACCAGTCACAGAAAAGCATCTTACGGATGGCATGACAGTAA
GAGAATTATGCAGTGCTGCCATAACCATGAGTGATAACACTGCGGCCAACTTACTTCTGACAACGATCGG
AGGACCGAAGGAGCTAACCGCTTTTTTGCACAACATGGGGGATCATGTAACTCGCCTTGATCGTTGGGAA
CCGGAGCTGAATGAAGCCATACCAAACGACGAGCGTGACACCACGATGCCTGTAGCAATGGCAACAACGT
TGCGCAAACTATTAACTGGCGAACTACTTACTCTAGCTTCCCGGCAACAATTAATAGACTGGATGGAGGC
GGATAAAGTTGCAGGACCACTTCTGCGCTCGGCCCTTCCGGCTGGCTGGTTTATTGCTGATAAATCTGGA
GCCGGTGAGCGTGGGTCTCGCGGTATCATTGCAGCACTGGGGCCAGATGGTAAGCCCTCCCGTATCGTAG
TTATCTACACGACGGGGAGTCAGGCAACTATGGATGAACGAAATAGACAGATCGCTGAGATAGGTGCCTC
ACTGATTAAGCATTGGTAACTGTCAGACCAAGTTTACTCATATATACTTTAGATTGATTTAAAACTTCAT
TTTTAATTTAAAAGGATCTAGGTGAAGATCCTTTTTGATAATCTCATGACCAAAATCCCTTAACGTGAGT
TTTCGTTCCACTGAGCGTCAGACCCCGTAGAAAAGATCAAAGGATCTTCTTGAGATCCTTTTTTTCTGCG
CGTAATCTGCTGCTTGCAAACAAAAAAACCACCGCTACCAGCGGTGGTTTGTTTGCCGGATCAAGAGCTA
CCAACTCTTTTTCCGAAGGTAACTGGCTTCAGCAGAGCGCAGATACCAAATACTGTTCTTCTAGTGTAGC
CGTAGTTAGGCCACCACTTCAAGAACTCTGTAGCACCGCCTACATACCTCGCTCTGCTAATCCTGTTACC
AGTGGCTGCTGCCAGTGGCGATAAGTCGTGTCTTACCGGGTTGGACTCAAGACGATAGTTACCGGATAAG
GCGCAGCGGTCGGGCTGAACGGGGGGTTCGTGCACACAGCCCAGCTTGGAGCGAACGACCTACACCGAAC
TGAGATACCTACAGCGTGAGCTATGAGAAAGCGCCACGCTTCCCGAAGGGAGAAAGGCGGACAGGTATCC
GGTAAGCGGCAGGGTCGGAACAGGAGAGCGCACGAGGGAGCTTCCAGGGGGAAACGCCTGGTATCTTTAT
AGTCCTGTCGGGTTTCGCCACCTCTGACTTGAGCGTCGATTTTTGTGATGCTCGTCAGGGGGGCGGAGCC
TATGGAAAAACGCCAGCAACGCGGCCTTTTTACGGTTCCTGGCCTTTTGCTGGCCTTTTGCTCACATGTT
CTTTCCTGCGTTATCCCCTGATTCTGTGGATAACCGTATTACCGCCTTTGAGTGAGCTGATACCGCTCGC
CGCAGCCGAACGACCGAGCGCAGCGAGTCAGTGAGCGAGGAAGCGGAAGAGCGCCCAATACGCAAACCGC
CTCTCCCCGCGCGTTGGCCGATTCATTAATGCAGCTGGCACGACAGGTTTCCCGACTGGAAAGCGGGCAG
TGAGCGCAACGCAATTAATGTGAGTTAGCTCACTCATTAGGCACCCCAGGCTTTACACTTTATGCTTCCG
GCTCGTATGTTGTGTGGAATTGTGAGCGGATAACAATTTCACACAGGAAACAGCTATGACCATGATTACG
AATTATCGATATC
